Addgene plasmid #214630: pGL4_10xUAS-CMVmin-BC0403-luc2
Purpose: barcoded assay, UAS sensor for split TEV assays
Depositing lab: Michael Wehr. Depositing organization: Systasy Bioscience GmbH. Publication: Protocol for identifying properties of ERBB receptor antagonists using the barcoded ERBBprofiler assay. Popovic L, Rossner MJ, Wehr MC. STAR Protoc. 2024 Apr 16;5(2):102987. doi: 10.1016/j.xpro.2024.102987. PubMed 38635397.
Backbone
  Vector backbone: pGL4
  Vector type: Mammalian Expression, Luciferase
Growth in bacteria
  Bacterial resistance: Ampicillin, 100 μg/mL
  Growth temperature: 37°C
  Growth strain: DH5alpha
  Copy number: High Copy
Gene/Insert
  Gene/Insert name: 10x clustered UAS element with barcode 0403
  Species: Synthetic
  Cloning method: Gateway Cloning
Terms and licenses: Academic/Nonprofit Terms; Industry Terms: Not Available to Industry
How to cite: pGL4_10xUAS-CMVmin-BC0403-luc2 was a gift from Michael Wehr (Addgene plasmid # 214630 ; http://n2t.net/addgene:214630 ; RRID:Addgene_214630)
