[The description below was written by a language model from this plasmid's Addgene catalogue record and pLannotate feature annotations shown in this document.]
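Description:
pGL4_10xUAS-CMVmin-BC0403-luc2 is a mammalian luciferase reporter plasmid built on the pGL4 backbone and assembled by Gateway cloning. It is propagated in E. coli at high copy from a ColE1/pUC-type origin under ampicillin selection (AmpR). It also carries an SV40 enhancer/early promoter driving a hygromycin phosphotransferase gene with a synthetic poly(A) signal, which would allow selection of stably transfected mammalian cells. A synthetic poly(A) signal and an RNA polymerase II pause site sit upstream of the reporter cassette, a standard pGL4 arrangement that limits read-through transcription from the backbone.

The sensor cassette is modular, with each module bounded by attB recombination sites (attB1, attB4, attB3, attB2), consistent with a multi-fragment Gateway assembly. The first module holds the clustered Gal4-binding UAS elements. The catalogue describes ten copies, although the automated annotation flags only four fragments of this repeat region. The second module is a minimal CMV promoter, which has little activity until a Gal4 DNA-binding-domain transactivator is recruited to the UAS sites. The third module contains opposing T3 and T7 promoter sequences. The barcode itself is not annotated, but by position this segment presumably carries barcode 0403, placing it in the transcribed leader of the reporter mRNA. Downstream lies the firefly luc2 coding sequence fused to hCL1 and hPEST degradation signals, giving a short-lived luciferase that tracks changes in transcription closely, followed by an SV40 poly(A) signal.

According to the record, the plasmid serves as the UAS sensor in split TEV assays and in barcoded assay formats. In such assays, protease reconstitution typically releases a Gal4-based transcription factor that activates the reporter. Readout can be by luminescence or by the expressed barcode. The associated work applies this to profiling ERBB receptor antagonists.
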