Features (pLannotate 1.2.2; 25 found; start..end, strand, type, name):
     47..71      +  protein_bind   attB1: mutant version of attB; recombination site for the Gateway® BP reaction BP Clonase™
    101..119     +  protein_bind   5X UAS (fragment): five tandem copies of the "ScaI site" 17-mer CGGAGTACTGTCCTCCG, an upstream activating sequence (UAS) that efficiently binds yeast Gal4 (Webster et al., 1988; Pfeiffer et al., 2010) GAL4
    187..204     +  protein_bind   5X UAS (fragment): five tandem copies of the "ScaI site" 17-mer CGGAGTACTGTCCTCCG, an upstream activating sequence (UAS) that efficiently binds yeast Gal4 (Webster et al., 1988; Pfeiffer et al., 2010) GAL4
    235..253     +  protein_bind   5X UAS (fragment): five tandem copies of the "ScaI site" 17-mer CGGAGTACTGTCCTCCG, an upstream activating sequence (UAS) that efficiently binds yeast Gal4 (Webster et al., 1988; Pfeiffer et al., 2010) GAL4
    321..338     +  protein_bind   5X UAS (fragment): five tandem copies of the "ScaI site" 17-mer CGGAGTACTGTCCTCCG, an upstream activating sequence (UAS) that efficiently binds yeast Gal4 (Webster et al., 1988; Pfeiffer et al., 2010) GAL4
    358..378     -  protein_bind   attB4: mutant version of attB; core recombination site for the Gateway® BP reaction BP Clonase™
    394..431     +  promoter       minimal CMV promoter: human cytomegalovirus (CMV) immediate early promoter
    514..534     +  protein_bind   attB3: mutant version of attB; core recombination site for the Gateway® BP reaction BP Clonase™
    561..579     +  promoter       T3 promoter: promoter for bacteriophage T3 RNA polymerase
    643..661     -  promoter       T7 promoter: promoter for bacteriophage T7 RNA polymerase
    688..708     -  protein_bind   attB2: mutant version of attB; core recombination site for the Gateway® BP reaction BP Clonase™
    773..2425    +  CDS            luciferase: firefly luciferase synthetic luc2 version of the luciferase gene
   2429..2476    +  CDS            hCL1: non-ORF yeast peptide conferring ubiquitin-dependent degradation human codon-optimized
   2483..2599    +  CDS            hPEST: PEST degradation sequence from mouse ornithine decarboxylase human codon-optimized
   2648..2769    -  polyA_signal   SV40 poly(A) signal: SV40 polyadenylation signal
   2795..2926    -  CDS            LT_SV40 (fragment): Experimental evidence at protein level: Swiss-Prot protein existence level 1. Isoform 17kT antigen targets host RBL2 for degradation and promotes cell proliferation. Transactivates host cyclin A promoter through its J domain. From Simian virus 40 (SV40).
   2963..3320    +  promoter       SV40 promoter: SV40 enhancer and early promoter
   3351..4388    +  CDS            HygR: hygromycin B phosphotransferase confers resistance to hygromycin
   4412..4460    +  polyA_signal   poly(A) signal: synthetic polyadenylation signal
   4476..4607    +  CDS            TcR (fragment): tetracycline efflux protein; tet; confers resistance to tetracycline
   4787..5375    -  rep_origin     ori: high-copy-number ColE1/pMB1/pBR322/pUC origin of replication
   5575..6435    -  CDS            AmpR: β-lactamase confers resistance to ampicillin, carbenicillin, and related antibiotics
   6436..6477    -  promoter       AmpR promoter (fragment): bla
   6540..6588    +  polyA_signal   poly(A) signal: synthetic polyadenylation signal
   6602..6693    +  misc_feature   pause site: RNA polymerase II transcriptional pause signal from the human α2 globin gene
>Addgene plasmid #214630 | pGL4_10xUAS-CMVmin-BC0403-luc2 | addgene full sequence | sequence record 423987 | Addgene NGS Result
GGCCTAACTGGCCGGTACCTGAGCTCGCTAGCCTCGAGGATATCAAACAAGTTTGTACAAAAAAGCAGGC
TCCCTAACTGGCCGGTACCGAGTTTCTAGACGGAGTACTGTCCTCCGAGCGGAGTACTGTCCTCCGACTC
GAGCGGAGTACTGTCCTCCGATCGGAGTACTGTCCTCCGCGAATTCCGGAGTACTGTCCTCCGAAGACGC
TAGTGCCGGTACCGAGTTTCTAGACGGAGTACTGTCCTCCGAGCGGAGTACTGTCCTCCGACTCGAGCGG
AGTACTGTCCTCCGATCGGAGTACTGTCCTCCGCGAATTCCGGAGTACTGTCCTCCGAAGACGCTAGCGG
GGGGCTACAACTTTTCTATACAAAGTTGCGGTACCCGGGTCGAGTAGGCGTGTACGGTGGGAGGCCTATA
TAAGCAGAGCTCGTTTAGTGAACCGTCAGATCGCCTGGAGACGCCATCCACGCTGTTTTGACCTCCATAG
AAGACACCGGGACCGATCCAGCCCAACTTTGTATAATAAAGTTGAGCTAGTTGCTAAGTCTGCCGAGTAG
AATTAACCCTCACTAAAGGGTAGGTGACACTATTACTTCTATACTTTACTCTATGAGCGTGTTCTATACT
CTTTCTTTATCACCTATAGTGAGTCGTATTAGTAGACGCGAGTCAATGCATGTACGACAGCTTTCTTGTA
CAAAGTGGTTCGATATCAAGATCTGGCCTCGGCGGCCAAGCTTGGCAATCCGGTACTGTTGGTAAAGCCA
CCATGGAAGATGCCAAAAACATTAAGAAGGGCCCAGCGCCATTCTACCCACTCGAAGACGGGACCGCCGG
CGAGCAGCTGCACAAAGCCATGAAGCGCTACGCCCTGGTGCCCGGCACCATCGCCTTTACCGACGCACAT
ATCGAGGTGGACATTACCTACGCCGAGTACTTCGAGATGAGCGTTCGGCTGGCAGAAGCTATGAAGCGCT
ATGGGCTGAATACAAACCATCGGATCGTGGTGTGCAGCGAGAATAGCTTGCAGTTCTTCATGCCCGTGTT
GGGTGCCCTGTTCATCGGTGTGGCTGTGGCCCCAGCTAACGACATCTACAACGAGCGCGAGCTGCTGAAC
AGCATGGGCATCAGCCAGCCCACCGTCGTATTCGTGAGCAAGAAAGGGCTGCAAAAGATCCTCAACGTGC
AAAAGAAGCTACCGATCATACAAAAGATCATCATCATGGATAGCAAGACCGACTACCAGGGCTTCCAAAG
CATGTACACCTTCGTGACTTCCCATTTGCCACCCGGCTTCAACGAGTACGACTTCGTGCCCGAGAGCTTC
GACCGGGACAAAACCATCGCCCTGATCATGAACAGTAGTGGCAGTACCGGATTGCCCAAGGGCGTAGCCC
TACCGCACCGCACCGCTTGTGTCCGATTCAGTCATGCCCGCGACCCCATCTTCGGCAACCAGATCATCCC
CGACACCGCTATCCTCAGCGTGGTGCCATTTCACCACGGCTTCGGCATGTTCACCACGCTGGGCTACTTG
ATCTGCGGCTTTCGGGTCGTGCTCATGTACCGCTTCGAGGAGGAGCTATTCTTGCGCAGCTTGCAAGACT
ATAAGATTCAATCTGCCCTGCTGGTGCCCACACTATTTAGCTTCTTCGCTAAGAGCACTCTCATCGACAA
GTACGACCTAAGCAACTTGCACGAGATCGCCAGCGGCGGGGCGCCGCTCAGCAAGGAGGTAGGTGAGGCC
GTGGCCAAACGCTTCCACCTACCAGGCATCCGCCAGGGCTACGGCCTGACAGAAACAACCAGCGCCATTC
TGATCACCCCCGAAGGGGACGACAAGCCTGGCGCAGTAGGCAAGGTGGTGCCCTTCTTCGAGGCTAAGGT
GGTGGACTTGGACACCGGTAAGACACTGGGTGTGAACCAGCGCGGCGAGCTGTGCGTCCGTGGCCCCATG
ATCATGAGCGGCTACGTTAACAACCCCGAGGCTACAAACGCTCTCATCGACAAGGACGGCTGGCTGCACA
GCGGCGACATCGCCTACTGGGACGAGGACGAGCACTTCTTCATCGTGGACCGGCTGAAGAGCCTGATCAA
ATACAAGGGCTACCAGGTAGCCCCAGCCGAACTGGAGAGCATCCTGCTGCAACACCCCAACATCTTCGAC
GCCGGGGTCGCCGGCCTGCCCGACGACGATGCCGGCGAGCTGCCCGCCGCAGTCGTCGTGCTGGAACACG
GTAAAACCATGACCGAGAAGGAGATCGTGGACTATGTGGCCAGCCAGGTTACAACCGCCAAGAAGCTGCG
CGGTGGTGTTGTGTTCGTGGACGAGGTGCCTAAAGGACTGACCGGCAAGTTGGACGCCCGCAAGATCCGC
GAGATTCTCATTAAGGCCAAGAAGGGCGGCAAGATCGCCGTGTAATCTGCTTGCAAGAACTGGTTCAGTA
GCTTAAGCCACTTTGTGATCCACCTTAACAGCCACGGCTTCCCTCCCGAGGTGGAGGAGCAGGCCGCCGG
CACCCTGCCCATGAGCTGCGCCCAGGAGAGCGGCATGGATAGACACCCTGCTGCTTGCGCCAGCGCCAGG
ATCAACGTCTAACTGCAGTCTAGAGTCGGGGCGGCCGGCCGCTTCGAGCAGACATGATAAGATACATTGA
TGAGTTTGGACAAACCACAACTAGAATGCAGTGAAAAAAATGCTTTATTTGTGAAATTTGTGATGCTATT
GCTTTATTTGTAACCATTATAAGCTGCAATAAACAAGTTAACAACAACAATTGCATTCATTTTATGTTTC
AGGTTCAGGGGGAGGTGTGGGAGGTTTTTTAAAGCAAGTAAAACCTCTACAAATGTGGTAAAATCGATAA
GGATCCGTTTGCGTATTGGGCGCTCTTCCGCTGATCTGCGCAGCACCATGGCCTGAAATAACCTCTGAAA
GAGGAACTTGGTTAGCTACCTTCTGAGGCGGAAAGAACCAGCTGTGGAATGTGTGTCAGTTAGGGTGTGG
AAAGTCCCCAGGCTCCCCAGCAGGCAGAAGTATGCAAAGCATGCATCTCAATTAGTCAGCAACCAGGTGT
GGAAAGTCCCCAGGCTCCCCAGCAGGCAGAAGTATGCAAAGCATGCATCTCAATTAGTCAGCAACCATAG
TCCCGCCCCTAACTCCGCCCATCCCGCCCCTAACTCCGCCCAGTTCCGCCCATTCTCCGCCCCATGGCTG
ACTAATTTTTTTTATTTATGCAGAGGCCGAGGCCGCCTCTGCCTCTGAGCTATTCCAGAAGTAGTGAGGA
GGCTTTTTTGGAGGCCTAGGCTTTTGCAAAAAGCTCGATTCTTCTGACACTAGCGCCACCATGAAGAAGC
CCGAACTCACCGCTACCAGCGTTGAAAAATTTCTCATCGAGAAGTTCGACAGTGTGAGCGACCTGATGCA
GTTGTCGGAGGGCGAAGAGAGCCGAGCCTTCAGCTTCGATGTCGGCGGACGCGGCTATGTACTGCGGGTG
AATAGCTGCGCTGATGGCTTCTACAAAGACCGCTACGTGTACCGCCACTTCGCCAGCGCTGCACTACCCA
TCCCCGAAGTGTTGGACATCGGCGAGTTCAGCGAGAGCCTGACATACTGCATCAGTAGACGCGCCCAAGG
CGTTACTCTCCAAGACCTCCCCGAAACAGAGCTGCCTGCTGTGTTACAGCCTGTCGCCGAAGCTATGGAT
GCTATTGCCGCCGCCGACCTCAGTCAAACCAGCGGCTTCGGCCCATTCGGGCCCCAAGGCATCGGCCAGT
ACACAACCTGGCGGGATTTCATTTGCGCCATTGCTGATCCCCATGTCTACCACTGGCAGACCGTGATGGA
CGACACCGTGTCCGCCAGCGTAGCTCAAGCCCTGGACGAACTGATGCTGTGGGCCGAAGACTGTCCCGAG
GTGCGCCACCTCGTCCATGCCGACTTCGGCAGCAACAACGTCCTGACCGACAACGGCCGCATCACCGCCG
TAATCGACTGGTCCGAAGCTATGTTCGGGGACAGTCAGTACGAGGTGGCCAACATCTTCTTCTGGCGGCC
CTGGCTGGCTTGCATGGAGCAGCAGACTCGCTACTTCGAGCGCCGGCATCCCGAGCTGGCCGGCAGCCCT
CGTCTGCGAGCCTACATGCTGCGCATCGGCCTGGATCAGCTCTACCAGAGCCTCGTGGACGGCAACTTCG
ACGATGCTGCCTGGGCTCAAGGCCGCTGCGATGCCATCGTCCGCAGCGGGGCCGGCACCGTCGGTCGCAC
ACAAATCGCTCGCCGGAGCGCAGCCGTATGGACCGACGGCTGCGTCGAGGTGCTGGCCGACAGCGGCAAC
CGCCGGCCCAGTACACGACCGCGCGCTAAGGAGGTAGGTCGAGTTTAAACTCTAGAACCGGTCATGGCCG
CAATAAAATATCTTTATTTTCATTACATCTGTGTGTTGGTTTTTTGTGTGTTCGAACTAGATGCTGTCGA
CCGATGCCCTTGAGAGCCTTCAACCCAGTCAGCTCCTTCCGGTGGGCGCGGGGCATGACTATCGTCGCCG
CACTTATGACTGTCTTCTTTATCATGCAACTCGTAGGACAGGTGCCGGCAGCGCTCTTCCGCTTCCTCGC
TCACTGACTCGCTGCGCTCGGTCGTTCGGCTGCGGCGAGCGGTATCAGCTCACTCAAAGGCGGTAATACG
GTTATCCACAGAATCAGGGGATAACGCAGGAAAGAACATGTGAGCAAAAGGCCAGCAAAAGGCCAGGAAC
CGTAAAAAGGCCGCGTTGCTGGCGTTTTTCCATAGGCTCCGCCCCCCTGACGAGCATCACAAAAATCGAC
GCTCAAGTCAGAGGTGGCGAAACCCGACAGGACTATAAAGATACCAGGCGTTTCCCCCTGGAAGCTCCCT
CGTGCGCTCTCCTGTTCCGACCCTGCCGCTTACCGGATACCTGTCCGCCTTTCTCCCTTCGGGAAGCGTG
GCGCTTTCTCATAGCTCACGCTGTAGGTATCTCAGTTCGGTGTAGGTCGTTCGCTCCAAGCTGGGCTGTG
TGCACGAACCCCCCGTTCAGCCCGACCGCTGCGCCTTATCCGGTAACTATCGTCTTGAGTCCAACCCGGT
AAGACACGACTTATCGCCACTGGCAGCAGCCACTGGTAACAGGATTAGCAGAGCGAGGTATGTAGGCGGT
GCTACAGAGTTCTTGAAGTGGTGGCCTAACTACGGCTACACTAGAAGAACAGTATTTGGTATCTGCGCTC
TGCTGAAGCCAGTTACCTTCGGAAAAAGAGTTGGTAGCTCTTGATCCGGCAAACAAACCACCGCTGGTAG
CGGTGGTTTTTTTGTTTGCAAGCAGCAGATTACGCGCAGAAAAAAAGGATCTCAAGAAGATCCTTTGATC
TTTTCTACGGGGTCTGACGCTCAGTGGAACGAAAACTCACGTTAAGGGATTTTGGTCATGAGATTATCAA
AAAGGATCTTCACCTAGATCCTTTTAAATTAAAAATGAAGTTTTAAATCAATCTAAAGTATATATGAGTA
AACTTGGTCTGACAGCGGCCGCAAATGCTAAACCACTGCAGTGGTTACCAGTGCTTGATCAGTGAGGCAC
CGATCTCAGCGATCTGCCTATTTCGTTCGTCCATAGTGGCCTGACTCCCCGTCGTGTAGATCACTACGAT
TCGTGAGGGCTTACCATCAGGCCCCAGCGCAGCAATGATGCCGCGAGAGCCGCGTTCACCGGCCCCCGAT
TTGTCAGCAATGAACCAGCCAGCAGGGAGGGCCGAGCGAAGAAGTGGTCCTGCTACTTTGTCCGCCTCCA
TCCAGTCTATGAGCTGCTGTCGTGATGCTAGAGTAAGAAGTTCGCCAGTGAGTAGTTTCCGAAGAGTTGT
GGCCATTGCTACTGGCATCGTGGTATCACGCTCGTCGTTCGGTATGGCTTCGTTCAACTCTGGTTCCCAG
CGGTCAAGCCGGGTCACATGATCACCCATATTATGAAGAAATGCAGTCAGCTCCTTAGGGCCTCCGATCG
TTGTCAGAAGTAAGTTGGCCGCGGTGTTGTCGCTCATGGTAATGGCAGCACTACACAATTCTCTTACCGT
CATGCCATCCGTAAGATGCTTTTCCGTGACCGGCGAGTACTCAACCAAGTCGTTTTGTGAGTAGTGTATA
CGGCGACCAAGCTGCTCTTGCCCGGCGTCTATACGGGACAACACCGCGCCACATAGCAGTACTTTGAAAG
TGCTCATCATCGGGAATCGTTCTTCGGGGCGGAAAGACTCAAGGATCTTGCCGCTATTGAGATCCAGTTC
GATATAGCCCACTCTTGCACCCAGTTGATCTTCAGCATCTTTTACTTTCACCAGCGTTTCGGGGTGTGCA
AAAACAGGCAAGCAAAATGCCGCAAAGAAGGGAATGAGTGCGACACGAAAATGTTGGATGCTCATACTCG
TCCTTTTTCAATATTATTGAAGCATTTATCAGGGTTACTAGTACGTCTCTCAAGGATAAGTAAGTAATAT
TAAGGTACGGGAGGTATTGGACAGGCCGCAATAAAATATCTTTATTTTCATTACATCTGTGTGTTGGTTT
TTTGTGTGAATCGATAGTACTAACATACGCTCTCCATCAAAACAAAACGAAACAAAACAAACTAGCAAAA
TAGGCTGTCCCCAGTGCAAGTGCAGGTGCCAGAACATTTCTCT
